Addgene plasmid #84401: TOPO-BC7
Purpose: Encodes illumina barcodes for allele frequency sequencing (FREQ-Seq-Squared)
Depositing lab: J.J. Emerson. Depositing organization: University of California, Irvine. Publication: FREQ-Seq2: a method for precise high-throughput combinatorial quantification of allele frequencies. Zhao R, Lukacsovich T, Gaut R, Emerson JJ. G3 (Bethesda). 2023 Sep 30;13(10):jkad162. doi: 10.1093/g3journal/jkad162. PubMed 37494033.
Backbone
  Vector backbone: pCRII-TOPO
  Backbone manufacturer: Thermo Fisher Scientific
  Vector type: Barcoding plasmids
Growth in bacteria
  Bacterial resistance: Ampicillin, 100 μg/mL
  Growth temperature: 37°C
  Growth strain: DH5alpha
  Copy number: High Copy
Gene/Insert
  Gene/Insert name: BC7
  Species: Synthetic
  Insert size (bp): 86
  Promoter: SP6/T7
  Cloning method: TOPO Cloning
  Sequencing primers: 5′ T7; 3′ SP6
Terms and licenses: Academic/Nonprofit Terms; Industry Terms: Not Available to Industry
Depositor comments: This plasmid is part of the FREQ-Seq-Squared kit. See Addgene's kit collection page for more details: https://www.addgene.org/kits/
How to cite: TOPO-BC7 was a gift from J.J. Emerson (Addgene plasmid # 84401 ; http://n2t.net/addgene:84401 ; RRID:Addgene_84401)
