[The description below was written by a language model from this plasmid's Addgene catalogue record.]
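Description:
TOPO-BC7 is a small bacterial cloning plasmid built on the commercial pCRII-TOPO backbone and classed in the record as a barcoding plasmid. It is maintained in E. coli as a high-copy plasmid under ampicillin selection. No feature table accompanies the entry, so the origin of replication and any other backbone markers are not itemised. Only ampicillin resistance is recorded.

The payload is BC7, an 86 bp synthetic insert introduced by TOPO cloning, the topoisomerase-mediated ligation of a PCR product into the linearised vector. The insert encodes an Illumina barcode, and it sits between the SP6 and T7 phage promoters that flank the pCRII-TOPO cloning site. In this construct those promoters appear to serve mainly as flanking primer-binding sites for sequence verification, since T7 and SP6 are the listed sequencing primers. The record does not suggest that they drive any functional transcript. The exact makeup of the 86 bp, such as how much is barcode and how much is adapter or bridging sequence, is not stated.

The plasmid is one member of the FREQ-Seq-Squared (FREQ-Seq2) kit, a set of barcode-bearing plasmids for high-throughput sequencing-based quantification of allele frequencies. In this method, barcodes are combined combinatorially so that many samples can be pooled in one Illumina run. TOPO-BC7 is thus a clonal, renewable stock of one defined barcode sequence for building such libraries. It carries no gene or reporter and is not an expression vector.
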