>Addgene plasmid #84401 | TOPO-BC7 | depositor partial sequence | sequence record 161007 | Primer and barcode sequence
GTAAGCAGTGGGTTCTCTAGAGACATAGATCGGAAGAGCGGTTC
