>Addgene plasmid #84401 | TOPO-BC7 | addgene partial sequence | sequence record 163324 | F1ori-R 5'-AGGGAAGAAAGCGAAAGGAG-3'
C
[67 nt withheld, positions 2-68]
CCATTCGCCATTCAGGCTGCGCAACTGTTGGGAAGGGCGATCGGTGCGGGCCTCTTCGCTATTACGCCAG
CTGGCGAAAGGGGGATGTGCTGCAAGGCGATTAAGTTGGGTAACGCCAGGGTTTTCCCAGTCACGACGTT
GTAAAACGACGGCCAGTGAATTGTAATACGACTCACTATAGGGCGAATTGGGCCCTCTAGATGCATGCTC
GAGCGGCCGCCAGTGTGATGGATATCTGCAGAATTCGCCCTTAAGCAGAAGACGGCATACGAGATCGGTC
TCGGCATTCCTGCTGAACCGCTCTTCCGATCTATGTCTCTAGAGAACCCACTGCTTACAAGGGCGAATTC
CAGCACACTGGCGGCCGTTACTAGTGGATCCGAGCTCGGTACCAAGCTTGATGCATAGCTTGAGTATTCT
ATAGTGTCACCTAAATAGCTTGGCGTAATCATGGTCATAGCTGTTTCCTGTGTGAAATTGTTATCCGCTC
ACAATTCCACACAACATACGAGCCGGAAGCATAAAGTGTAAAGCCTGGGGTGCCTAATGAGTGAGCTAAC
TCACATTAATTGCGTTGCGCTCACTGCCCGCTTTCCAGTCGGGAAACCTGTCGTGCCAGCTGCATTAATG
AATCGGCCAACGCGCGGGGAGAGGCGGTTTGCGTATTGGGCGCTCTTCCGCTTCCTCGCTCACTGACTCG
CTGCGCTCGGTCGTTCGGCTGCGGCGAGCGGTATCAGCTCACTCAAAGGCGGTAATACGGTTATCCACAG
A
